>Addgene plasmid #218652 | msHook2 g1 lentiCRISPRv2-mCherry | addgene full sequence | sequence record 441241 | Addgene NGS Result
GTCGACGGATCGGGAGATCTCCCGATCCCCTATGGTGCACTCTCAGTACAATCTGCTCTGATGCCGCATA
GTTAAGCCAGTATCTGCTCCCTGCTTGTGTGTTGGAGGTCGCTGAGTAGTGCGCGAGCAAAATTTAAGCT
ACAACAAGGCAAGGCTTGACCGACAATTGCATGAAGAATCTGCTTAGGGTTAGGCGTTTTGCGCTGCTTC
GCGATGTACGGGCCAGATATACGCGTTGACATTGATTATTGACTAGTTATTAATAGTAATCAATTACGGG
GTCATTAGTTCATAGCCCATATATGGAGTTCCGCGTTACATAACTTACGGTAAATGGCCCGCCTGGCTGA
CCGCCCAACGACCCCCGCCCATTGACGTCAATAATGACGTATGTTCCCATAGTAACGCCAATAGGGACTT
TCCATTGACGTCAATGGGTGGAGTATTTACGGTAAACTGCCCACTTGGCAGTACATCAAGTGTATCATAT
GCCAAGTACGCCCCCTATTGACGTCAATGACGGTAAATGGCCCGCCTGGCATTATGCCCAGTACATGACC
TTATGGGACTTTCCTACTTGGCAGTACATCTACGTATTAGTCATCGCTATTACCATGGTGATGCGGTTTT
GGCAGTACATCAATGGGCGTGGATAGCGGTTTGACTCACGGGGATTTCCAAGTCTCCACCCCATTGACGT
CAATGGGAGTTTGTTTTGGCACCAAAATCAACGGGACTTTCCAAAATGTCGTAACAACTCCGCCCCATTG
ACGCAAATGGGCGGTAGGCGTGTACGGTGGGAGGTCTATATAAGCAGCGCGTTTTGCCTGTACTGGGTCT
CTCTGGTTAGACCAGATCTGAGCCTGGGAGCTCTCTGGCTAACTAGGGAACCCACTGCTTAAGCCTCAAT
AAAGCTTGCCTTGAGTGCTTCAAGTAGTGTGTGCCCGTCTGTTGTGTGACTCTGGTAACTAGAGATCCCT
CAGACCCTTTTAGTCAGTGTGGAAAATCTCTAGCAGTGGCGCCCGAACAGGGACTTGAAAGCGAAAGGGA
AACCAGAGGAGCTCTCTCGACGCAGGACTCGGCTTGCTGAAGCGCGCACGGCAAGAGGCGAGGGGCGGCG
ACTGGTGAGTACGCCAAAAATTTTGACTAGCGGAGGCTAGAAGGAGAGAGATGGGTGCGAGAGCGTCAGT
ATTAAGCGGGGGAGAATTAGATCGCGATGGGAAAAAATTCGGTTAAGGCCAGGGGGAAAGAAAAAATATA
AATTAAAACATATAGTATGGGCAAGCAGGGAGCTAGAACGATTCGCAGTTAATCCTGGCCTGTTAGAAAC
ATCAGAAGGCTGTAGACAAATACTGGGACAGCTACAACCATCCCTTCAGACAGGATCAGAAGAACTTAGA
TCATTATATAATACAGTAGCAACCCTCTATTGTGTGCATCAAAGGATAGAGATAAAAGACACCAAGGAAG
CTTTAGACAAGATAGAGGAAGAGCAAAACAAAAGTAAGACCACCGCACAGCAAGCGGCCGCTGATCTTCA
GACCTGGAGGAGGAGATATGAGGGACAATTGGAGAAGTGAATTATATAAATATAAAGTAGTAAAAATTGA
ACCATTAGGAGTAGCACCCACCAAGGCAAAGAGAAGAGTGGTGCAGAGAGAAAAAAGAGCAGTGGGAATA
GGAGCTTTGTTCCTTGGGTTCTTGGGAGCAGCAGGAAGCACTATGGGCGCAGCGTCAATGACGCTGACGG
TACAGGCCAGACAATTATTGTCTGGTATAGTGCAGCAGCAGAACAATTTGCTGAGGGCTATTGAGGCGCA
ACAGCATCTGTTGCAACTCACAGTCTGGGGCATCAAGCAGCTCCAGGCAAGAATCCTGGCTGTGGAAAGA
TACCTAAAGGATCAACAGCTCCTGGGGATTTGGGGTTGCTCTGGAAAACTCATTTGCACCACTGCTGTGC
CTTGGAATGCTAGTTGGAGTAATAAATCTCTGGAACAGATTTGGAATCACACGACCTGGATGGAGTGGGA
CAGAGAAATTAACAATTACACAAGCTTAATACACTCCTTAATTGAAGAATCGCAAAACCAGCAAGAAAAG
AATGAACAAGAATTATTGGAATTAGATAAATGGGCAAGTTTGTGGAATTGGTTTAACATAACAAATTGGC
TGTGGTATATAAAATTATTCATAATGATAGTAGGAGGCTTGGTAGGTTTAAGAATAGTTTTTGCTGTACT
TTCTATAGTGAATAGAGTTAGGCAGGGATATTCACCATTATCGTTTCAGACCCACCTCCCAACCCCGAGG
GGACCCGACAGGCCCGAAGGAATAGAAGAAGAAGGTGGAGAGAGAGACAGAGACAGATCCATTCGATTAG
TGAACGGATCGGCACTGCGTGCGCCAATTCTGCAGACAAATGGCAGTATTCATCCACAATTTTAAAAGAA
AAGGGGGGATTGGGGGGTACAGTGCAGGGGAAAGAATAGTAGACATAATAGCAACAGACATACAAACTAA
AGAATTACAAAAACAAATTACAAAAATTCAAAATTTTCGGGTTTATTACAGGGACAGCAGAGATCCAGTT
TGGTTAATTAAGGTACCGAGGGCCTATTTCCCATGATTCCTTCATATTTGCATATACGATACAAGGCTGT
TAGAGAGATAATTAGAATTAATTTGACTGTAAACACAAAGATATTAGTACAAAATACGTGACGTAGAAAG
TAATAATTTCTTGGGTAGTTTGCAGTTTTAAAATTATGTTTTAAAATGGACTATCATATGCTTACCGTAA
CTTGAAAGTATTTCGATTTCTTGGCTTTATATATCTTGTGGAAAGGACGAAACACCGGGAACGATACCGC
CGCTACGGTTTTAGAGCTAGAAATAGCAAGTTAAAATAAGGCTAGTCCGTTATCAACTTGAAAAAGTGGC
ACCGAGTCGGTGCTTTTTTGAATTCGCTAGCTAGGTCTTGAAAGGAGTGGGAATTGGCTCCGGTGCCCGT
CAGTGGGCAGAGCGCACATCGCCCACAGTCCCCGAGAAGTTGGGGGGAGGGGTCGGCAATTGATCCGGTG
CCTAGAGAAGGTGGCGCGGGGTAAACTGGGAAAGTGATGTCGTGTACTGGCTCCGCCTTTTTCCCGAGGG
TGGGGGAGAACCGTATATAAGTGCAGTAGTCGCCGTGAACGTTCTTTTTCGCAACGGGTTTGCCGCCAGA
ACACAGGACCGGTTCTAGAGCGCTGCCACCATGGACAAGAAGTACAGCATCGGCCTGGACATCGGCACCA
ACTCTGTGGGCTGGGCCGTGATCACCGACGAGTACAAGGTGCCCAGCAAGAAATTCAAGGTGCTGGGCAA
CACCGACCGGCACAGCATCAAGAAGAACCTGATCGGAGCCCTGCTGTTCGACAGCGGCGAAACAGCCGAG
GCCACCCGGCTGAAGAGAACCGCCAGAAGAAGATACACCAGACGGAAGAACCGGATCTGCTATCTGCAAG
AGATCTTCAGCAACGAGATGGCCAAGGTGGACGACAGCTTCTTCCACAGACTGGAAGAGTCCTTCCTGGT
GGAAGAGGATAAGAAGCACGAGCGGCACCCCATCTTCGGCAACATCGTGGACGAGGTGGCCTACCACGAG
AAGTACCCCACCATCTACCACCTGAGAAAGAAACTGGTGGACAGCACCGACAAGGCCGACCTGCGGCTGA
TCTATCTGGCCCTGGCCCACATGATCAAGTTCCGGGGCCACTTCCTGATCGAGGGCGACCTGAACCCCGA
CAACAGCGACGTGGACAAGCTGTTCATCCAGCTGGTGCAGACCTACAACCAGCTGTTCGAGGAAAACCCC
ATCAACGCCAGCGGCGTGGACGCCAAGGCCATCCTGTCTGCCAGACTGAGCAAGAGCAGACGGCTGGAAA
ATCTGATCGCCCAGCTGCCCGGCGAGAAGAAGAATGGCCTGTTCGGAAACCTGATTGCCCTGAGCCTGGG
CCTGACCCCCAACTTCAAGAGCAACTTCGACCTGGCCGAGGATGCCAAACTGCAGCTGAGCAAGGACACC
TACGACGACGACCTGGACAACCTGCTGGCCCAGATCGGCGACCAGTACGCCGACCTGTTTCTGGCCGCCA
AGAACCTGTCCGACGCCATCCTGCTGAGCGACATCCTGAGAGTGAACACCGAGATCACCAAGGCCCCCCT
GAGCGCCTCTATGATCAAGAGATACGACGAGCACCACCAGGACCTGACCCTGCTGAAAGCTCTCGTGCGG
CAGCAGCTGCCTGAGAAGTACAAAGAGATTTTCTTCGACCAGAGCAAGAACGGCTACGCCGGCTACATTG
ACGGCGGAGCCAGCCAGGAAGAGTTCTACAAGTTCATCAAGCCCATCCTGGAAAAGATGGACGGCACCGA
GGAACTGCTCGTGAAGCTGAACAGAGAGGACCTGCTGCGGAAGCAGCGGACCTTCGACAACGGCAGCATC
CCCCACCAGATCCACCTGGGAGAGCTGCACGCCATTCTGCGGCGGCAGGAAGATTTTTACCCATTCCTGA
AGGACAACCGGGAAAAGATCGAGAAGATCCTGACCTTCCGCATCCCCTACTACGTGGGCCCTCTGGCCAG
GGGAAACAGCAGATTCGCCTGGATGACCAGAAAGAGCGAGGAAACCATCACCCCCTGGAACTTCGAGGAA
GTGGTGGACAAGGGCGCTTCCGCCCAGAGCTTCATCGAGCGGATGACCAACTTCGATAAGAACCTGCCCA
ACGAGAAGGTGCTGCCCAAGCACAGCCTGCTGTACGAGTACTTCACCGTGTATAACGAGCTGACCAAAGT
GAAATACGTGACCGAGGGAATGAGAAAGCCCGCCTTCCTGAGCGGCGAGCAGAAAAAGGCCATCGTGGAC
CTGCTGTTCAAGACCAACCGGAAAGTGACCGTGAAGCAGCTGAAAGAGGACTACTTCAAGAAAATCGAGT
GCTTCGACTCCGTGGAAATCTCCGGCGTGGAAGATCGGTTCAACGCCTCCCTGGGCACATACCACGATCT
GCTGAAAATTATCAAGGACAAGGACTTCCTGGACAATGAGGAAAACGAGGACATTCTGGAAGATATCGTG
CTGACCCTGACACTGTTTGAGGACAGAGAGATGATCGAGGAACGGCTGAAAACCTATGCCCACCTGTTCG
ACGACAAAGTGATGAAGCAGCTGAAGCGGCGGAGATACACCGGCTGGGGCAGGCTGAGCCGGAAGCTGAT
CAACGGCATCCGGGACAAGCAGTCCGGCAAGACAATCCTGGATTTCCTGAAGTCCGACGGCTTCGCCAAC
AGAAACTTCATGCAGCTGATCCACGACGACAGCCTGACCTTTAAAGAGGACATCCAGAAAGCCCAGGTGT
CCGGCCAGGGCGATAGCCTGCACGAGCACATTGCCAATCTGGCCGGCAGCCCCGCCATTAAGAAGGGCAT
CCTGCAGACAGTGAAGGTGGTGGACGAGCTCGTGAAAGTGATGGGCCGGCACAAGCCCGAGAACATCGTG
ATCGAAATGGCCAGAGAGAACCAGACCACCCAGAAGGGACAGAAGAACAGCCGCGAGAGAATGAAGCGGA
TCGAAGAGGGCATCAAAGAGCTGGGCAGCCAGATCCTGAAAGAACACCCCGTGGAAAACACCCAGCTGCA
GAACGAGAAGCTGTACCTGTACTACCTGCAGAATGGGCGGGATATGTACGTGGACCAGGAACTGGACATC
AACCGGCTGTCCGACTACGATGTGGACCATATCGTGCCTCAGAGCTTTCTGAAGGACGACTCCATCGACA
ACAAGGTGCTGACCAGAAGCGACAAGAACCGGGGCAAGAGCGACAACGTGCCCTCCGAAGAGGTCGTGAA
GAAGATGAAGAACTACTGGCGGCAGCTGCTGAACGCCAAGCTGATTACCCAGAGAAAGTTCGACAATCTG
ACCAAGGCCGAGAGAGGCGGCCTGAGCGAACTGGATAAGGCCGGCTTCATCAAGAGACAGCTGGTGGAAA
CCCGGCAGATCACAAAGCACGTGGCACAGATCCTGGACTCCCGGATGAACACTAAGTACGACGAGAATGA
CAAGCTGATCCGGGAAGTGAAAGTGATCACCCTGAAGTCCAAGCTGGTGTCCGATTTCCGGAAGGATTTC
CAGTTTTACAAAGTGCGCGAGATCAACAACTACCACCACGCCCACGACGCCTACCTGAACGCCGTCGTGG
GAACCGCCCTGATCAAAAAGTACCCTAAGCTGGAAAGCGAGTTCGTGTACGGCGACTACAAGGTGTACGA
CGTGCGGAAGATGATCGCCAAGAGCGAGCAGGAAATCGGCAAGGCTACCGCCAAGTACTTCTTCTACAGC
AACATCATGAACTTTTTCAAGACCGAGATTACCCTGGCCAACGGCGAGATCCGGAAGCGGCCTCTGATCG
AGACAAACGGCGAAACCGGGGAGATCGTGTGGGATAAGGGCCGGGATTTTGCCACCGTGCGGAAAGTGCT
GAGCATGCCCCAAGTGAATATCGTGAAAAAGACCGAGGTGCAGACAGGCGGCTTCAGCAAAGAGTCTATC
CTGCCCAAGAGGAACAGCGATAAGCTGATCGCCAGAAAGAAGGACTGGGACCCTAAGAAGTACGGCGGCT
TCGACAGCCCCACCGTGGCCTATTCTGTGCTGGTGGTGGCCAAAGTGGAAAAGGGCAAGTCCAAGAAACT
GAAGAGTGTGAAAGAGCTGCTGGGGATCACCATCATGGAAAGAAGCAGCTTCGAGAAGAATCCCATCGAC
TTTCTGGAAGCCAAGGGCTACAAAGAAGTGAAAAAGGACCTGATCATCAAGCTGCCTAAGTACTCCCTGT
TCGAGCTGGAAAACGGCCGGAAGAGAATGCTGGCCTCTGCCGGCGAACTGCAGAAGGGAAACGAACTGGC
CCTGCCCTCCAAATATGTGAACTTCCTGTACCTGGCCAGCCACTATGAGAAGCTGAAGGGCTCCCCCGAG
GATAATGAGCAGAAACAGCTGTTTGTGGAACAGCACAAGCACTACCTGGACGAGATCATCGAGCAGATCA
GCGAGTTCTCCAAGAGAGTGATCCTGGCCGACGCTAATCTGGACAAAGTGCTGTCCGCCTACAACAAGCA
CCGGGATAAGCCCATCAGAGAGCAGGCCGAGAATATCATCCACCTGTTTACCCTGACCAATCTGGGAGCC
CCTGCCGCCTTCAAGTACTTTGACACCACCATCGACCGGAAGAGGTACACCAGCACCAAAGAGGTGCTGG
ACGCCACCCTGATCCACCAGAGCATCACCGGCCTGTACGAGACACGGATCGACCTGTCTCAGCTGGGAGG
CGACAAGCGACCTGCCGCCACAAAGAAGGCTGGACAGGCTAAGAAGAAGAAAGATTACAAAGACGATGAC
GATAAGGGATCCGGCGCAACAAACTTCTCTCTGCTGAAACAAGCCGGAGATGTCGAAGAGAATCCTGGAC
CGGTGAGCAAGGGCGAGGAGGATAACATGGCCATCATCAAGGAGTTCATGCGCTTCAAGGTGCACATGGA
GGGCTCCGTGAACGGCCACGAGTTCGAGATCGAGGGCGAGGGCGAGGGCCGCCCCTACGAGGGCACCCAG
ACCGCCAAGCTGAAGGTGACCAAGGGTGGCCCCCTGCCCTTCGCCTGGGACATCCTGTCCCCTCAGTTCA
TGTACGGCTCCAAGGCCTACGTGAAGCACCCCGCCGACATCCCCGACTACTTGAAGCTGTCCTTCCCCGA
GGGCTTCAAGTGGGAGCGCGTGATGAACTTCGAGGACGGCGGCGTGGTGACCGTGACCCAGGACTCCTCC
CTGCAGGACGGCGAGTTCATCTACAAGGTGAAGCTGCGCGGCACCAACTTCCCCTCCGACGGCCCCGTAA
TGCAGAAGAAGACCATGGGCTGGGAGGCCTCCTCCGAGCGGATGTACCCCGAGGACGGCGCCCTGAAGGG
CGAGATCAAGCAGAGGCTGAAGCTGAAGGACGGCGGCCACTACGACGCTGAGGTCAAGACCACCTACAAG
GCCAAGAAGCCCGTGCAGCTGCCCGGCGCCTACAACGTCAACATCAAGTTGGACATCACCTCCCACAACG
AGGACTACACCATCGTGGAACAGTACGAACGCGCCGAGGGCCGCCACTCCACCGGCGGCATGGACGAGCT
GTACAAGTAAACGCGTTAAGTCGACAATCAACCTCTGGATTACAAAATTTGTGAAAGATTGACTGGTATT
CTTAACTATGTTGCTCCTTTTACGCTATGTGGATACGCTGCTTTAATGCCTTTGTATCATGCTATTGCTT
CCCGTATGGCTTTCATTTTCTCCTCCTTGTATAAATCCTGGTTGCTGTCTCTTTATGAGGAGTTGTGGCC
CGTTGTCAGGCAACGTGGCGTGGTGTGCACTGTGTTTGCTGACGCAACCCCCACTGGTTGGGGCATTGCC
ACCACCTGTCAGCTCCTTTCCGGGACTTTCGCTTTCCCCCTCCCTATTGCCACGGCGGAACTCATCGCCG
CCTGCCTTGCCCGCTGCTGGACAGGGGCTCGGCTGTTGGGCACTGACAATTCCGTGGTGTTGTCGGGGAA
ATCATCGTCCTTTCCTTGGCTGCTCGCCTGTGTTGCCACCTGGATTCTGCGCGGGACGTCCTTCTGCTAC
GTCCCTTCGGCCCTCAATCCAGCGGACCTTCCTTCCCGCGGCCTGCTGCCGGCTCTGCGGCCTCTTCCGC
GTCTTCGCCTTCGCCCTCAGACGAGTCGGATCTCCCTTTGGGCCGCCTCCCCGCGTCGACTTTAAGACCA
ATGACTTACAAGGCAGCTGTAGATCTTAGCCACTTTTTAAAAGAAAAGGGGGGACTGGAAGGGCTAATTC
ACTCCCAACGAAGACAAGATCTGCTTTTTGCTTGTACTGGGTCTCTCTGGTTAGACCAGATCTGAGCCTG
GGAGCTCTCTGGCTAACTAGGGAACCCACTGCTTAAGCCTCAATAAAGCTTGCCTTGAGTGCTTCAAGTA
GTGTGTGCCCGTCTGTTGTGTGACTCTGGTAACTAGAGATCCCTCAGACCCTTTTAGTCAGTGTGGAAAA
TCTCTAGCAGGGCCCGTTTAAACCCGCTGATCAGCCTCGACTGTGCCTTCTAGTTGCCAGCCATCTGTTG
TTTGCCCCTCCCCCGTGCCTTCCTTGACCCTGGAAGGTGCCACTCCCACTGTCCTTTCCTAATAAAATGA
GGAAATTGCATCGCATTGTCTGAGTAGGTGTCATTCTATTCTGGGGGGTGGGGTGGGGCAGGACAGCAAG
GGGGAGGATTGGGAAGACAATAGCAGGCATGCTGGGGATGCGGTGGGCTCTATGGCTTCTGAGGCGGAAA
GAACCAGCTGGGGCTCTAGGGGGTATCCCC
[124 nt withheld, positions 9411-9534]
C
[91 nt withheld, positions 9536-9626]
A
[49 nt withheld, positions 9628-9676]
CCTTTGACGTTGGAGTCCACGTTCTTT
[37 nt withheld, positions 9704-9740]
ACCCTATCTCGGTCTATTCTTTTGATTTATAAGGGATTTTGCCGATTTCGGCCTATTGGTTAAAAAATGA
GCTGATTTAACAAAAATTTAACGCGAATTAATTCTGTGGAATGTGTGTCAGTTAGGGTGTGGAAAGTCCC
CAGGCTCCCCAGCAGGCAGAAGTATGCAAAGCATGCATCTCAATTAGTCAGCAACCAGGTGTGGAAAGTC
CCCAGGCTCCCCAGCAGGCAGAAGTATGCAAAGCATGCATCTCAATTAGTCAGCAACCATAGTCCCGCCC
CTAACTCCGCCCATCCCGCCCCTAACTCCGCCCAGTTCCGCCCATTCTCCGCCCCATGGCTGACTAATTT
TTTTTATTTATGCAGAGGCCGAGGCCGCCTCTGCCTCTGAGCTATTCCAGAAGTAGTGAGGAGGCTTTTT
TGGAGGCCTAGGCTTTTGCAAAAAGCTCCCGGGAGCTTGTATATCCATTTTCGGATCTGATCAGCACGTG
TTGACAATTAATCATCGGCATAGTATATCGGCATAGTATAATACGACAAGGTGAGGAACTAAACCATGGC
CAAGTTGACCAGTGCCGTTCCGGTGCTCACCGCGCGCGACGTCGCCGGAGCGGTCGAGTTCTGGACCGAC
CGGCTCGGGTTCTCCCGGGACTTCGTGGAGGACGACTTCGCCGGTGTGGTCCGGGACGACGTGACCCTGT
TCATCAGCGCGGTCCAGGACCAGGTGGTGCCGGACAACACCCTGGCCTGGGTGTGGGTGCGCGGCCTGGA
CGAGCTGTACGCCGAGTGGTCGGAGGTCGTGTCCACGAACTTCCGGGACGCCTCCGGGCCGGCCATGACC
GAGATCGGCGAGCAGCCGTGGGGGCGGGAGTTCGCCCTGCGCGACCCGGCCGGCAACTGCGTGCACTTCG
TGGCCGAGGAGCAGGACTGACACGTGCTACGAGATTTCGATTCCACCGCCGCCTTCTATGAAAGGTTGGG
CTTCGGAATCGTTTTCCGGGACGCCGGCTGGATGATCCTCCAGCGCGGGGATCTCATGCTGGAGTTCTTC
GCCCACCCCAACTTGTTTATTGCAGCTTATAATGGTTACAAATAAAGCAATAGCATCACAAATTTCACAA
ATAAAGCATTTTTTTCACTGCATTCTAGTTGTGGTTTGTCCAAACTCATCAATGTATCTTATCATGTCTG
TATACCGTCGACCTCTAGCTAGAGCTTGGCGTAATCATGGTCATAGCTGTTTCCTGTGTGAAATTGTTAT
CCGCTCACAATTCCACACAACATACGAGCCGGAAGCATAAAGTGTAAAGCCTGGGGTGCCTAATGAGTGA
GCTAACTCACATTAATTGCGTTGCGCTCACTGCCCGCTTTCCAGTCGGGAAACCTGTCGTGCCAGCTGCA
TTAATGAATCGGCCAACGCGCGGGGAGAGGCGGTTTGCGTATTGGGCGCTCTTCCGCTTCCTCGCTCACT
GACTCGCTGCGCTCGGTCGTTCGGCTGCGGCGAGCGGTATCAGCTCACTCAAAGGCGGTAATACGGTTAT
CCACAGAATCAGGGGATAACGCAGGAAAGAACATGTGAGCAAAAGGCCAGCAAAAGGCCAGGAACCGTAA
AAAGGCCGCGTTGCTGGCGTTTTTCCATAGGCTCCGCCCCCCTGACGAGCATCACAAAAATCGACGCTCA
AGTCAGAGGTGGCGAAACCCGACAGGACTATAAAGATACCAGGCGTTTCCCCCTGGAAGCTCCCTCGTGC
GCTCTCCTGTTCCGACCCTGCCGCTTACCGGATACCTGTCCGCCTTTCTCCCTTCGGGAAGCGTGGCGCT
TTCTCATAGCTCACGCTGTAGGTATCTCAGTTCGGTGTAGGTCGTTCGCTCCAAGCTGGGCTGTGTGCAC
GAACCCCCCGTTCAGCCCGACCGCTGCGCCTTATCCGGTAACTATCGTCTTGAGTCCAACCCGGTAAGAC
ACGACTTATCGCCACTGGCAGCAGCCACTGGTAACAGGATTAGCAGAGCGAGGTATGTAGGCGGTGCTAC
AGAGTTCTTGAAGTGGTGGCCTAACTACGGCTACACTAGAAGAACAGTATTTGGTATCTGCGCTCTGCTG
AAGCCAGTTACCTTCGGAAAAAGAGTTGGTAGCTCTTGATCCGGCAAACAAACCACCGCTGGTAGCGGTG
GTTTTTTTGTTTGCAAGCAGCAGATTACGCGCAGAAAAAAAGGATCTCAAGAAGATCCTTTGATCTTTTC
TACGGGGTCTGACGCTCAGTGGAACGAAAACTCACGTTAAGGGATTTTGGTCATGAGATTATCAAAAAGG
ATCTTCACCTAGATCCTTTTAAATTAAAAATGAAGTTTTAAATCAATCTAAAGTATATATGAGTAAACTT
GGTCTGACAGTTACCAATGCTTAATCAGTGAGGCACCTATCTCAGCGATCTGTCTATTTCGTTCATCCAT
AGTTGCCTGACTCCCCGTCGTGTAGATAACTACGATACGGGAGGGCTTACCATCTGGCCCCAGTGCTGCA
ATGATACCGCGAGACCCACGCTCACCGGCTCCAGATTTATCAGCAATAAACCAGCCAGCCGGAAGGGCCG
AGCGCAGAAGTGGTCCTGCAACTTTATCCGCCTCCATCCAGTCTATTAATTGTTGCCGGGAAGCTAGAGT
AAGTAGTTCGCCAGTTAATAGTTTGCGCAACGTTGTTGCCATTGCTACAGGCATCGTGGTGTCACGCTCG
TCGTTTGGTATGGCTTCATTCAGCTCCGGTTCCCAACGATCAAGGCGAGTTACATGATCCCCCATGTTGT
GCAAAAAAGCGGTTAGCTCCTTCGGTCCTCCGATCGTTGTCAGAAGTAAGTTGGCCGCAGTGTTATCACT
CATGGTTATGGCAGCACTGCATAATTCTCTTACTGTCATGCCATCCGTAAGATGCTTTTCTGTGACTGGT
GAGTACTCAACCAAGTCATTCTGAGAATAGTGTATGCGGCGACCGAGTTGCTCTTGCCCGGCGTCAATAC
GGGATAATACCGCGCCACATAGCAGAACTTTAAAAGTGCTCATCATTGGAAAACGTTCTTCGGGGCGAAA
ACTCTCAAGGATCTTACCGCTGTTGAGATCCAGTTCGATGTAACCCACTCGTGCACCCAACTGATCTTCA
GCATCTTTTACTTTCACCAGCGTTTCTGGGTGAGCAAAAACAGGAAGGCAAAATGCCGCAAAAAAGGGAA
TAAGGGCGACACGGAAATGTTGAATACTCATACTCTTCCTTTTTCAATATTATTGAAGCATTTATCAGGG
TTATTGTCTCATGAGCGGATACATATTTGAATGTATTTAGAAAAATAAACAAATAGGGGTTCCGCGCACA
TTTCCCCGAAAAGTGCCACCTGAC
Features (pLannotate 1.2.2; 33 found; start..end, strand, type, name):
     31..83      -  misc_feature   bom (fragment): basis of mobility region from pBR322
    238..617     +  enhancer       CMV enhancer: human cytomegalovirus immediate early enhancer
    618..817     +  promoter       CMV promoter: human cytomegalovirus (CMV) immediate early promoter
    835..1015    +  LTR            5' LTR (truncated): truncated 5' long terminal repeat (LTR) from HIV-1
   1062..1187    +  misc_feature   HIV-1 Ψ: packaging signal of human immunodeficiency virus type 1
   1171..1534    +  CDS            HIV-1 gag (fragment): gag protein from human immunodeficiency virus 1; gag
   1680..1913    +  misc_feature   RRE: The Rev response element (RRE) of HIV-1 allows for Rev-dependent mRNA export from the nucleus to the cytoplasm.
   2290..2390    +  CDS            Rev (fragment): human immunodeficiency virus 1 (HIV-1) Rev protein; rev; enhances nuclear export of unspliced and incompletely spliced viral mRNAs
   2440..2557    +  misc_feature   cPPT/CTS: central polypurine tract and central termination sequence of HIV-1
   2608..2848    +  promoter       U6 promoter: RNA polymerase III promoter for human U6 snRNA
   2878..2953    +  misc_RNA       gRNA scaffold: guide RNA scaffold for the Streptococcus pyogenes CRISPR/Cas9 system
   2971..2989    +  CDS            small t antigen (fragment): SV40 (simian virus 40) small t antigen
   3015..3226    +  promoter       EF-1α core promoter: core promoter for human elongation factor EF-1α
   3251..7354    +  CDS            Cas9: Cas9 (Csn1) endonuclease from the Streptococcus pyogenes Type II CRISPR/Cas system generates RNA-guided double strand breaks in DNA
   7492..8199    +  CDS            mCherry: monomeric derivative of DsRed fluorescent protein (Shaner et al., 2004) mammalian codon-optimized
   8216..8804    +  misc_feature   WPRE: woodchuck hepatitis virus posttranscriptional regulatory element
   8855..8874    +  misc_feature   cPPT/CTS (fragment): central polypurine tract and central termination sequence of HIV-1
   8876..9109    +  LTR            3' LTR (ΔU3): self-inactivating 3' long terminal repeat (LTR) from HIV-1
   9141..9365    +  polyA_signal   bGH poly(A) signal: bovine growth hormone polyadenylation signal
   9369..9390    +  promoter       SV40 promoter (fragment): SV40 enhancer and early promoter
   9411..9839    +  rep_origin     f1 ori (sequence partly withheld): f1 bacteriophage origin of replication; arrow indicates direction of (+) strand synthesis
   9853..10182   +  promoter       SV40 promoter: SV40 enhancer and early promoter
  10230..10277   +  promoter       EM7 promoter: synthetic bacterial promoter&nbsp
  10296..10670   +  CDS            BleoR: antibiotic-binding protein; Sh ble from Streptoalloteichus hindustanus; confers resistance to bleomycin, phleomycin, and Zeocin™
  10680..10805   +  CDS            ble (fragment): BLE_KLEPN - Experimental evidence at protein level: Swiss-Prot protein existence level 1. Binding protein with a strong affinity to the bleomycin family of antibiotics. Binds to CL990; an antimitotic-antibiotic compound. From Klebsiella pneumoniae.
  10800..10921   +  polyA_signal   SV40 poly(A) signal: SV40 polyadenylation signal
  10992..11014   -  protein_bind   lac operator (fragment): The lac repressor binds to the lac operator to inhibit transcription in E. coli. This inhibition can be relieved by adding lactose or isopropyl-β-D-thiogalactopyranoside (IPTG). lac repressor encoded by lacI
  11018..11048   -  promoter       lac promoter: promoter for the E. coli lac operon
  11063..11084   -  protein_bind   CAP binding site: CAP binding activates transcription in the presence of cAMP. E. coli catabolite activator protein
  11097..11189   -  CDS            lacI (fragment): lac repressor; lacI; The lac repressor binds to the lac operator to inhibit transcription in E. coli. This inhibition can be relieved by adding lactose or isopropyl-β-D-thiogalactopyranoside (IPTG).
  11372..11960   -  rep_origin     ori: high-copy-number ColE1/pMB1/pBR322/pUC origin of replication
  12131..12991   -  CDS            AmpR: β-lactamase; bla; confers resistance to ampicillin, carbenicillin, and related antibiotics
  12992..13096   -  promoter       AmpR promoter: bla
