[The description below was written by a language model from this plasmid's Addgene catalogue record and pLannotate feature annotations shown in this document.]
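Description:
msHook2 g1 lentiCRISPRv2-mCherry is an all-in-one lentiviral CRISPR/Cas9 vector, built on the lentiCRISPRv2-mCherry backbone, for knocking out mouse Hook2. It is propagated in E. coli as a high-copy plasmid through a ColE1/pUC-type origin with ampicillin resistance (AmpR under its own bla promoter), and an f1 origin is also present. The recorded growth strain is recombination-deficient, as is commonly chosen for plasmids that carry repeated LTR sequences.

The transfer cassette has a third-generation, self-inactivating layout. A CMV enhancer/promoter is fused to a truncated HIV-1 5' LTR and drives production of the genomic RNA in packaging cells. It is followed by the Ψ packaging signal with a gag fragment, the RRE for Rev-dependent nuclear export, the cPPT/CTS, and finally a ΔU3 3' LTR with a downstream bGH polyadenylation signal.

Between the LTRs there are two expression units. A human U6 (RNA polymerase III) promoter transcribes a single guide RNA, made up of the Hook2-targeting spacer (guide "g1") joined to the S. pyogenes gRNA scaffold. An EF-1α core promoter drives S. pyogenes Cas9, followed in the same orientation by mCherry and a WPRE, which enhances transcript expression. The feature table does not annotate the linker between Cas9 and mCherry.

mCherry is listed as the selectable marker, so transduced cells are identified or sorted by red fluorescence rather than by drug selection. An SV40/EM7-driven BleoR cassette lies outside the LTRs in the plasmid backbone and would not be packaged into virus. The construct was deposited in connection with a proteomic study of cellular responses to NLRP3 agonists.
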