Addgene plasmid #218652: msHook2 g1 lentiCRISPRv2-mCherry
Purpose: Knockout vector for mouse Hook2
Depositing lab: Wade Harper. Depositing organization: Harvard Medical School. Publication: Spatiotemporal proteomic profiling of cellular responses to NLRP3 agonists. Hollingsworth LR, Veeraraghavan P, Paulo JA, Harper JW. bioRxiv 2024.04.19.590338 10.1101/2024.04.19.590338.
Backbone
  Vector backbone: lentiCRISPRv2-mCherry
  Vector type: Mammalian Expression, Lentiviral, CRISPR
  Selectable markers: mCherry
Growth in bacteria
  Bacterial resistance: Ampicillin, 100 μg/mL
  Growth temperature: 30°C
  Growth strain: NEB Stable
  Copy number: High Copy
Gene/Insert
  Gene/Insert name: Hook2
  gRNA/shRNA sequence: GGAACGATACCGCCGCTACG
  Species: M. musculus (mouse)
  Entrez Gene: Hook2 (a.k.a. A630054I03Rik, mHK2)
  Cloning method: Unknown
  Sequencing primers: 5′ hU6-F (5'-GAGGGCCTATTTCCCATGATT-3')
Terms and licenses: Academic/Nonprofit Terms; Industry Terms: Not Available to Industry
Depositor comments: Additional data, code, and other details related to this work (Hollingsworth et al. 2024) are available at https://harperlab.pubpub.org/pub/nlrp3/.
How to cite: msHook2 g1 lentiCRISPRv2-mCherry was a gift from Wade Harper (Addgene plasmid # 218652 ; http://n2t.net/addgene:218652 ; RRID:Addgene_218652)
